>Addgene plasmid #58851 | pAAV-EF1a-FLEX-ArchT-GFP | addgene full sequence | sequence record 465969 | Addgene NGS Result
CCTGCAGGCAGCTGCGCGCTCGCTCGCTCACTGAGGCCGCCCGGGCGTCGGGCGACCTTTGGTCGCCCGG
CCTCAGTGAGCGAGCGAGCGCGCAGAGAGGGAGTGGCCAACTCCATCACTAGGGGTTCCTGCGGCCGCAC
GCGTTGCAAAGATGGATAAAGTTTTAAACAGAGAGGAATCTTTGCAGCTAATGGACCTTCTAGGTCTTGA
AAGGAGTGGGAATTGGCTCCGGTGCCCGTCAGTGGGCAGAGCGCACATCGCCCACAGTCCCCGAGAAGTT
GGGGGGAGGGGTCGGCAGCAAATGGTTAATTAAGCAGATCTCGACCAATTCTCATGTTTGACAGCTTATC
ATCGATCAGCTTTGGAGCTAAGCCAGCAATGGTAGAGGGAAGATTCTGCACGTCCCTTCCAGGCGGCCTC
CCCGTCACCACCCCCCCCAACCCGCCCCGACCGGAGCTGAGAGTAATTCATACAAAAGGACTCGCCCCTG
CCTTGGGGAATCCCAGGGACCGTCGTTAAACTCCCACTAACGTAGAACCCAGAGATCGCTGCGTTCCCGC
CCCCTCACCCGCCCGCTCTCGTCATCACTGAGGTGGAGAAGAGCATGCGTGAGGCTCCGGTGCCCGTCAG
TGGGCAGAGCGCACATCGCCCACAGTCCCCGAGAAGTTGGGGGGAGGGGTCGGCAATTGAACCGGCCGGT
GCCTAGAGAAAGTGGCGCGGGGTAAACTGGGAAAGTGATGTCGTGTACTGGCTCCGCCTTTTTCCCGAGG
GTGGGGGAGAACCGTATATAAGTGCAGTAGTCGCCGTGAACGTTCTTTTTCGCAACGGGTTTGCCGCCAG
AACACAGGTAAGTGCCGTGTGTGGTTCCCGCGGGCCTGGCCTCTTTACGGGTTATGGCCCTTGCGTGCCT
TGAATTACTTCCACGCCCCTGGCTGCAGTACGTGATTCTTGATCCCGAGCTTCGGGTTGGAAGTGGGTGG
GAGAGTTCGAGGCCTTGCGCTTAAGGAGCCCCTTCGCCTCGTGCTTGAGTTGAGGCCTGGCCTGGGCGCT
GGGGCCGCCGCGTGCGAATCTGGTGGCACCTTCGCGCCTGTCTCGCTGCTTTCGATAAGTCTCTAGCCAT
TTAAAATTTTTGATGACCTGCTGCGACGCTTTTTTTCTGGCAAGATAGTCTTGTAAATGCGGGCCAAGAT
CTGCACACTGGTATTTCGGTTTTTGGGGCCGCGGGCGGCGACGGGGCCCGTGCGTCCCAGCGCACATGTT
CGGCGAGGCGGGGCCTGCGAGCGCGGCCACCGAGAATCGGACGGGGGTAGTCTCAAGCTGGCCGGCCTGC
TCTGGTGCCTGGCCTCGCGCCGCCGTGTATCGCCCCGCCCTGGGCGGCAAGGCTGGCCCGGTCGGCACCA
GTTGCGTGAGCGGAAAGATGGCCGCTTCCCGGCCCTGCTGCAGGGAGCTCAAAATGGAGGACGCGGCGCT
CGGGAGAGCGGGCGGGTGAGTCACCCACACAAAGGAAAAGGGCCTTTCCGTCCTCAGCCGTCGCTTCATG
TGACTCCACGGAGTACCGGGCGCCGTCCAGGCACCTCGATTAGTTCTCGATCGAGCTTTTGGAGTACGTC
GTCTTTAGGTTGGGGGGAGGGGTTTTATGCGATGGAGTTTCCCCACACTGAGTGGGTGGAGACTGAAGTT
AGGCCAGCTTGGCACTTGATGTAATTCTCCTTGGAATTTGCCCTTTTTGAGTTTGGATCTTGGTTCATTC
TCAAGCCTCAGACAGTGGTTCAAAGTTTTTTTCTTCCATTTCAGGTGTCGTGAAAACTCTAGGAGAATTC
CCATAACTTCGTATAAAGTATCCTATACGAAGTTATATCAAAATAGGAAGACCAATGCTTCACCATCGAC
CCGAATTGCCAAGCATCACCATCGACCCATAACTTCGTATAATGTATGCTATACGAAGTTATACTAGCTA
GCTCATTACTTGTACAGCTCGTCCATGCCGAGAGTGATCCCGGCGGCGGTCACGAACTCCAGCAGGACCA
TGTGATCGCGCTTCTCGTTGGGGTCTTTGCTCAGGGCGGACTGGGTGCTCAGGTAGTGGTTGTCGGGCAG
CAGCACGGGGCCGTCGCCGATGGGGGTGTTCTGCTGGTAGTGGTCGGCGAGCTGCACGCTGCCGTCCTCG
ATGTTGTGGCGGATCTTGAAGTTCACCTTGATGCCGTTCTTCTGCTTGTCGGCCATGATATAGACGTTGT
GGCTGTTGTAGTTGTACTCCAGCTTGTGCCCCAGGATGTTGCCGTCCTCCTTGAAGTCGATGCCCTTCAG
CTCGATGCGGTTCACCAGGGTGTCGCCCTCGAACTTCACCTCGGCGCGGGTCTTGTAGTTGCCGTCGTCC
TTGAAGAAGATGGTGCGCTCCTGGACGTAGCCTTCGGGCATGGCGGACTTGAAGAAGTCGTGCTGCTTCA
TGTGGTCGGGGTAGCGGCTGAAGCACTGCACGCCGTAGGTCAGGGTGGTCACGAGGGTGGGCCAGGGCAC
GGGCAGCTTGCCGGTGGTGCAAATGAACTTCAGGGTCAGCTTGCCGTAGGTGGCATCGCCCTCGCCCTCG
CCGGACACGCTGAACTTGTGGCCGTTTACGTCGCCGTCCAGCTCGACCAGGATGGGCACCACCCCGGTGA
ACAGCTCCTCGCCCTTGCTCACTGCTACTACCGGTCGGGGCTCGGGGGCCTCGGTGTCGCCCAGGATGGC
CCTGCTCCTCAGCAGGATGAAGCCGAAGCCCACTTTGGCGGTCACGTCCAGCACCATGAACAGCAGGGTC
TCGATTCCCAGTCCCACCACTCCAGCTCCCTCGGTTCCGATGATCCACAGGATGGGGTAGGCGGTCCACA
GCACCAGCACCAGGGCGGTCAGGGTGTTGAAGGTGCTAGCCACCTCTGGTCCCCTCTCCTTAGCAGCAGC
CCTCAGGCTGGTAGCCAGGAAGTACAGCACCACGATCATGCAGATGGTGCTGAACAGCCACCAGCTGTAC
CTAGCCAGTGGGGTGTGGCTCAGGGCGCCGATCAGGCCGGTCACGATCATCAGGGCGTCCACTCCCACCA
GGGTTCCGATGCTCACCCTGTCCACCTTAGCCAGCAGGGCCAGGTCGAGCAGAAGCAAAGGGGTGGTGAA
CAGCCAGTCGGCGTATCTGGCGTAGTAGATGTCCAGCACCTCGCCGGCCACGGTCACCTCGGTCAGGCCG
ATGCCGAAGAACATGCTCAGGTAGGCGGCGCTGGCGATGCCGGGCACCAGGATTGTGATGCTGTAGTACT
CCCTGGCCTCCTTGTCGGTCACGCCCCAGCCCTTCACGATGAAGTAGAAGGTGCCGATCAGCATCAGCAG
GGTTCCGATTCCCAGCCACAGGGTCTCTGGCCTTCCGTCGCCCAGCAGGTCGTATCCTGCCTGCAGAGCG
ATGGGGTCCATGGTGGCGGTACCTAGTATAACTTCGTATAGGATACTTTATACGAAGTTATCATTGGGAT
TCTTCCTATTTTGATCCAAGCATCACCATCGACCCTCTAGTCCAGATCTCACCATCGACCCATAACTTCG
TATAGCATACATTATACGAAGTTATGTCCCTCGAAGAGGTTCGCGAAGCTTATCGATAATCAACCTCTGG
ATTACAAAATTTGTGAAAGATTGACTGGTATTCTTAACTATGTTGCTCCTTTTACGCTATGTGGATACGC
TGCTTTAATGCCTTTGTATCATGCTATTGCTTCCCGTATGGCTTTCATTTTCTCCTCCTTGTATAAATCC
TGGTTGCTGTCTCTTTATGAGGAGTTGTGGCCCGTTGTCAGGCAACGTGGCGTGGTGTGCACTGTGTTTG
CTGACGCAACCCCCACTGGTTGGGGCATTGCCACCACCTGTCAGCTCCTTTCCGGGACTTTCGCTTTCCC
CCTCCCTATTGCCACGGCGGAACTCATCGCCGCCTGCCTTGCCCGCTGCTGGACAGGGGCTCGGCTGTTG
GGCACTGACAATTCCGTGGTGTTGTCGGGGAAATCATCGTCCTTTCCTTGGCTGCTCGCCTATGTTGCCA
CCTGGATTCTGCGCGGGACGTCCTTCTGCTACGTCCCTTCGGCCCTCAATCCAGCGGACCTTCCTTCCCG
CGGCCTGCTGCCGGCTCTGCGGCCTCTTCCGCGTCTTCGCCTTCGCCCTCAGACGAGTCGGATCTCCCTT
TGGGCCGCCTCCCCGCATCGATACCGGCTCGAGACGGGTGGCATCCCTGTGACCCCTCCCCAGTGCCTCT
CCTGGCCCTGGAAGTTGCCACTCCAGTGCCCACCAGCCTTGTCCTAATAAAATTAAGTTGCATCATTTTG
TCTGACTAGGTGTCCTTCTATAATATTATGGGGTGGAGGGGGGTGGTATGGAGCAAGGGGCAAGTTGGGA
AGACAACCTGTAGGGCCTGCGGGGTCTATTGGGAACCAAGCTGGAGTGCAGTGGCACAATCTTGGCTCAC
TGCAATCTCCGCCTCCTGGGTTCAAGCGATTCTCCTGCCTCAGCCTCCCGAGTTGTTGGGATTCCAGGCA
TGCATGACCAGGCTCAGCTAATTTTTGTTTTTTTGGTAGAGACGGGGTTTCACCATATTGGCCAGGCTGG
TCTCCAACTCCTAATCTCAGGTGATCTACCCACCTTGGCCTCCCAAATTGCTGGGATTACAGGCGTGAAC
CACTGCTCCCTTCCCTGTCCTTCTCGAGCTGATTTTGTAGGTAACCACGTGCGGACCGAGCGGCCGCAGG
AACCCCTAGTGATGGAGTTGGCCACTCCCTCTCTGCGCGCTCGCTCGCTCACTGAGGCCGGGCGACCAAA
GGTCGCCCGACGCCCGGGCTTTGCCCGGGCGGCCTCAGTGAGCGAGCGAGCGCGCAGCTGCCTGCAGGGG
CGCCTGATGCGGTATTTTCTCCTTACGCATCTGTGCGGTATTTCACACCGCATA
[95 nt withheld, positions 4955-5049]
T
[46 nt withheld, positions 5051-5096]
C
[141 nt withheld, positions 5098-5238]
CCTTTGACGTTGGAGTCCACGTTCTTT
[37 nt withheld, positions 5266-5302]
ACTCTATCTCGGGCTATTCTTTTGATTTATAAGGGATTTTGCCGATTTCGGTCTATTGGTTAAAAAATGA
GCTGATTTAACAAAAATTTAACGCGAATTTTAACAAAATATTAACGTTTACAATTTTATGGTGCACTCTC
AGTACAATCTGCTCTGATGCCGCATAGTTAAGCCAGCCCCGACACCCGCCAACACCCGCTGACGCGCCCT
GACGGGCTTGTCTGCTCCCGGCATCCGCTTACAGACAAGCTGTGACCGTCTCCGGGAGCTGCATGTGTCA
GAGGTTTTCACCGTCATCACCGAAACGCGCGAGACGAAAGGGCCTCGTGATACGCCTATTTTTATAGGTT
AATGTCATGATAATAATGGTTTCTTAGACGTCAGGTGGCACTTTTCGGGGAAATGTGCGCGGAACCCCTA
TTTGTTTATTTTTCTAAATACATTCAAATATGTATCCGCTCATGAGACAATAACCCTGATAAATGCTTCA
ATAATATTGAAAAAGGAAGAGTATGAGTATTCAACATTTCCGTGTCGCCCTTATTCCCTTTTTTGCGGCA
TTTTGCCTTCCTGTTTTTGCTCACCCAGAAACGCTGGTGAAAGTAAAAGATGCTGAAGATCAGTTGGGTG
CACGAGTGGGTTACATCGAACTGGATCTCAACAGCGGTAAGATCCTTGAGAGTTTTCGCCCCGAAGAACG
TTTTCCAATGATGAGCACTTTTAAAGTTCTGCTATGTGGCGCGGTATTATCCCGTATTGACGCCGGGCAA
GAGCAACTCGGTCGCCGCATACACTATTCTCAGAATGACTTGGTTGAGTACTCACCAGTCACAGAAAAGC
ATCTTACGGATGGCATGACAGTAAGAGAATTATGCAGTGCTGCCATAACCATGAGTGATAACACTGCGGC
CAACTTACTTCTGACAACGATCGGAGGACCGAAGGAGCTAACCGCTTTTTTGCACAACATGGGGGATCAT
GTAACTCGCCTTGATCGTTGGGAACCGGAGCTGAATGAAGCCATACCAAACGACGAGCGTGACACCACGA
TGCCTGTAGCAATGGCAACAACGTTGCGCAAACTATTAACTGGCGAACTACTTACTCTAGCTTCCCGGCA
ACAATTAATAGACTGGATGGAGGCGGATAAAGTTGCAGGACCACTTCTGCGCTCGGCCCTTCCGGCTGGC
TGGTTTATTGCTGATAAATCTGGAGCCGGTGAGCGTGGGTCTCGCGGTATCATTGCAGCACTGGGGCCAG
ATGGTAAGCCCTCCCGTATCGTAGTTATCTACACGACGGGGAGTCAGGCAACTATGGATGAACGAAATAG
ACAGATCGCTGAGATAGGTGCCTCACTGATTAAGCATTGGTAACTGTCAGACCAAGTTTACTCATATATA
CTTTAGATTGATTTAAAACTTCATTTTTAATTTAAAAGGATCTAGGTGAAGATCCTTTTTGATAATCTCA
TGACCAAAATCCCTTAACGTGAGTTTTCGTTCCACTGAGCGTCAGACCCCGTAGAAAAGATCAAAGGATC
TTCTTGAGATCCTTTTTTTCTGCGCGTAATCTGCTGCTTGCAAACAAAAAAACCACCGCTACCAGCGGTG
GTTTGTTTGCCGGATCAAGAGCTACCAACTCTTTTTCCGAAGGTAACTGGCTTCAGCAGAGCGCAGATAC
CAAATACTGTTCTTCTAGTGTAGCCGTAGTTAGGCCACCACTTCAAGAACTCTGTAGCACCGCCTACATA
CCTCGCTCTGCTAATCCTGTTACCAGTGGCTGCTGCCAGTGGCGATAAGTCGTGTCTTACCGGGTTGGAC
TCAAGACGATAGTTACCGGATAAGGCGCAGCGGTCGGGCTGAACGGGGGGTTCGTGCACACAGCCCAGCT
TGGAGCGAACGACCTACACCGAACTGAGATACCTACAGCGTGAGCTATGAGAAAGCGCCACGCTTCCCGA
AGGGAGAAAGGCGGACAGGTATCCGGTAAGCGGCAGGGTCGGAACAGGAGAGCGCACGAGGGAGCTTCCA
GGGGGAAACGCCTGGTATCTTTATAGTCCTGTCGGGTTTCGCCACCTCTGACTTGAGCGTCGATTTTTGT
GATGCTCGTCAGGGGGGCGGAGCCTATGGAAAAACGCCAGCAACGCGGCCTTTTTACGGTTCCTGGCCTT
TTGCTGGCCTTTTGCTCACATGT
Features (pLannotate 1.2.2; 24 found; start..end, strand, type, name):
     12..39      +  repeat_region  AAV2 ITR (fragment): inverted terminal repeat of adeno-associated virus serotype 2 inverted
     68..95      +  repeat_region  AAV2 ITR (fragment): inverted terminal repeat of adeno-associated virus serotype 2 inverted
    152..218     +  CDS            small t antigen (fragment): SV40 (simian virus 40) small t antigen
    244..297     +  promoter       EF-1α core promoter (fragment): core promoter for human elongation factor EF-1α
    338..363     +  promoter       tet promoter (fragment): E. coli promoter for tetracycline efflux protein gene
    632..847     +  promoter       EF-1α core promoter: core promoter for human elongation factor EF-1α
    848..961     +  intron         EF-1α intron A (fragment): intron upstream of the start codon of human EF-1α
   1591..1794    +  intron         EF-1α intron A: truncated intron upstream of the start codon of human EF-1α
   1823..1856    -  protein_bind   lox2272: Cre-mediated recombination occurs in the 8-bp core sequence (GGATACTT). lox2272 sites are compatible with each other, but incompatible with loxP or loxN sites (Lee and Saito, 1988). Cre recombinase
   1919..1952    -  protein_bind   loxP: Cre-mediated recombination occurs in the 8-bp core sequence (GCATACAT). Cre recombinase
   1966..2682    -  CDS            EGFP: the original enhanced GFP (Yang et al., 1996) mammalian codon-optimized
   2698..3441    -  CDS            aop3: BACR3_HALSD - Experimental evidence at protein level: Swiss-Prot protein existence level 1. Light-driven proton pump. From Halorubrum sodomense.
   3458..3491    +  protein_bind   lox2272: Cre-mediated recombination occurs in the 8-bp core sequence (GGATACTT). lox2272 sites are compatible with each other, but incompatible with loxP or loxN sites (Lee and Saito, 1988). Cre recombinase
   3562..3595    +  protein_bind   loxP: Cre-mediated recombination occurs in the 8-bp core sequence (GCATACAT). Cre recombinase
   3628..4216    +  misc_feature   WPRE: woodchuck hepatitis virus posttranscriptional regulatory element
   4236..4712    +  polyA_signal   hGH poly(A) signal: human growth hormone polyadenylation signal
   4758..4898    +  repeat_region  AAV2 ITR: inverted terminal repeat of adeno-associated virus serotype 2 inverted
   4903..4954    -  misc_feature   bom (fragment): basis of mobility region from pBR322
   4973..5428    +  rep_origin     f1 ori (sequence partly withheld): f1 bacteriophage origin of replication; arrow indicates direction of (+) strand synthesis
   5429..5478    -  misc_feature   bom (fragment): basis of mobility region from pBR322
   5580..5615    -  CDS            rop (fragment): Rop protein, which maintains plasmids at low copy number; rop
   5710..5814    +  promoter       AmpR promoter: bla
   5815..6675    +  CDS            AmpR: β-lactamase; bla; confers resistance to ampicillin, carbenicillin, and related antibiotics
   6846..7434    +  rep_origin     ori: high-copy-number ColE1/pMB1/pBR322/pUC origin of replication
