>Addgene plasmid #58851 | pAAV-EF1a-FLEX-ArchT-GFP | analyzer sequence | sequence record 91187
CCTGCAGGCAGCTGCGCGCTCGCTCGCTCACTGAGGCCGCCCGGGCGTCGGGCGACCTTTGGTCGCCCGG
CCTCAGTGAGCGAGCGAGCGCGCAGAGAGGGAGTGGCCAACTCCATCACTAGGGGTTCCTGCGGCCGCAC
GCGTTGCAAAGATGGATAAAGTTTTAAACAGAGAGGAATCTTTGCAGCTAATGGACCTTCTAGGTCTTGA
AAGGAGTGGGAATTGGCTCCGGTGCCCGTCAGTGGGCAGAGCGCACATCGCCCACAGTCCCCGAGAAGTT
GGGGGGAGGGGTCGGCAGCAAATGGTTAATTAAGCAGATCTCGACCAATTCTCATGTTTGACAGCTTATC
ATCGATCAGCTTTGGAGCTAAGCCAGCAATGGTAGAGGGAAGATTCTGCACGTCCCTTCCAGGCGGCCTC
CCCGTCACCACCCCCCCCAACCCGCCCCGACCGGAGCTGAGAGTAATTCATACAAAAGGACTCGCCCCTG
CCTTGGGGAATCCCAGGGACCGTCGTTAAACTCCCACTAACGTAGAACCCAGAGATCGCTGCGTTCCCGC
CCCCTCACCCGCCCGCTCTCGTCATCACTGAGGTGGAGAAGAGCATGCGTGAGGCTCCGGTGCCCGTCAG
TGGGCAGAGCGCACATCGCCCACAGTCCCCGAGAAGTTGGGGGGAGGGGTCGGCAATTGAACCGGCCGGT
GCCTAGAGAAAGTGGCGCGGGGTAAACTGGGAAAGTGATGTCGTGTACTGGCTCCGCCTTTTTCCCGAGG
GTGGGGGAGAACCGTATATAAGTGCAGTAGTCGCCGTGAACGTTCTTTTTCGCAACGGGTTTGCCGCCAG
AACACAGGTAAGTGCCGTGTGTGGTTCCCGCGGGCCTGGCCTCTTTACGGGTTATGGCCCTTGCGTGCCT
TGAATTACTTCCACGCCCCTGGCTGCAGTACGTGATTCTTGATCCCGAGCTTCGGGTTGGAAGTGGGTGG
GAGAGTTCGAGGCCTTGCGCTTAAGGAGCCCCTTCGCCTCGTGCTTGAGTTGAGGCCTGGCCTGGGCGCT
GGGGCCGCCGCGTGCGAATCTGGTGGCACCTTCGCGCCTGTCTCGCTGCTTTCGATAAGTCTCTAGCCAT
TTAAAATTTTTGATGACCTGCTGCGACGCTTTTTTTCTGGCAAGATAGTCTTGTAAATGCGGGCCAAGAT
CTGCACACTGGTATTTCGGTTTTTGGGGCCGCGGGCGGCGACGGGGCCCGTGCGTCCCAGCGCACATGTT
CGGCGAGGCGGGGCCTGCGAGCGCGGCCACCGAGAATCGGACGGGGGTAGTCTCAAGCTGGCCGGCCTGC
TCTGGTGCCTGGCCTCGCGCCGCCGTGTATCGCCCCGCCCTGGGCGGCAAGGCTGGCCCGGTCGGCACCA
GTTGCGTGAGCGGAAAGATGGCCGCTTCCCGGCCCTGCTGCAGGGAGCTCAAAATGGAGGACGCGGCGCT
CGGGAGAGCGGGCGGGTGAGTCACCCACACAAAGGAAAAGGGCCTTTCCGTCCTCAGCCGTCGCTTCATG
TGACTCCACGGAGTACCGGGCGCCGTCCAGGCACCTCGATTAGTTCTCGATCGAGCTTTTGGAGTACGTC
GTCTTTAGGTTGGGGGGAGGGGTTTTATGCGATGGAGTTTCCCCACACTGAGTGGGTGGAGACTGAAGTT
AGGCCAGCTTGGCACTTGATGTAATTCTCCTTGGAATTTGCCCTTTTTGAGTTTGGATCTTGGTTCATTC
TCAAGCCTCAGACAGTGGTTCAAAGTTTTTTTCTTCCATTTCAGGTGTCGTGAAAACTCTAGGAGAATTC
CCATAACTTCGTATAAAGTATCCTATACGAAGTTATATCAAAATAGGAAGACCAATGCTTCACCATCGAC
CCGAATTGCCAAGCATCACCATCGACCCATAACTTCGTATAATGTATGCTATACGAAGTTATACTAGCTA
GCTCATTACTTGTACAGCTCGTCCATGCCGAGAGTGATCCCGGCGGCGGTCACGAACTCCAGCAGGACCA
TGTGATCGCGCTTCTCGTTGGGGTCTTTGCTCAGGGCGGACTGGGTGCTCAGGTAGTGGTTGTCGGGCAG
CAGCACGGGGCCGTCGCCGATGGGGGTGTTCTGCTGGTAGTGGTCGGCGAGCTGCACGCTGCCGTCCTCG
ATGTTGTGGCGGATCTTGAAGTTCACCTTGATGCCGTTCTTCTGCTTGTCGGCCATGATATAGACGTTGT
GGCTGTTGTAGTTGTACTCCAGCTTGTGCCCCAGGATGTTGCCGTCCTCCTTGAAGTCGATGCCCTTCAG
CTCGATGCGGTTCACCAGGGTGTCGCCCTCGAACTTCACCTCGGCGCGGGTCTTGTAGTTGCCGTCGTCC
TTGAAGAAGATGGTGCGCTCCTGGACGTAGCCTTCGGGCATGGCGGACTTGAAGAAGTCGTGCTGCTTCA
TGTGGTCGGGGTAGCGGCTGAAGCACTGCACGCCGTAGGTCAGGGTGGTCACGAGGGTGGGCCAGGGCAC
GGGCAGCTTGCCGGTGGTGCAAATGAACTTCAGGGTCAGCTTGCCGTAGGTGGCATCGCCCTCGCCCTCG
CCGGACACGCTGAACTTGTGGCCGTTTACGTCGCCGTCCAGCTCGACCAGGATGGGCACCACCCCGGTGA
ACAGCTCCTCGCCCTTGCTCACTGCTACTACCGGTCGGGGCTCGGGGGCCTCGGTGTCGCCCAGGATGGC
CCTGCTCCTCAGCAGGATGAAGCCGAAGCCCACTTTGGCGGTCACGTCCAGCACCATGAACAGCAGGGTC
TCGATTCCCAGTCCCACCACTCCAGCTCCCTCGGTTCCGATGATCCACAGGATGGGGTAGGCGGTCCACA
GCACCAGCACCAGGGCGGTCAGGGTGTTGAAGGTGCTAGCCACCTCTGGTCCCCTCTCCTTAGCAGCAGC
CCTCAGGCTGGTAGCCAGGAAGTACAGCACCACGATCATGCAGATGGTGCTGAACAGCCACCAGCTGTAC
CTAGCCAGTGGGGTGTGGCTCAGGGCGCCGATCAGGCCGGTCACGATCATCAGGGCGTCCACTCCCACCA
GGGTTCCGATGCTCACCCTGTCCACCTTAGCCAGCAGGGCCAGGTCGAGCAGAAGCAAAGGGGTGGTGAA
CAGCCAGTCGGCGTATCTGGCGTAGTAGATGTCCAGCACCTCGCCGGCCACGGTCACCTCGGTCAGGCCG
ATGCCGAAGAACATGCTCAGGTAGGCGGCGCTGGCGATGCCGGGCACCAGGATTGTGATGCTGTAGTACT
CCCTGGCCTCCTTGTCGGTCACGCCCCAGCCCTTCACGATGAAGTAGAAGGTGCCGATCAGCATCAGCAG
GGTTCCGATTCCCAGCCACAGGGTCTCTGGCCTTCCGTCGCCCAGCAGGTCGTATCCTGCCTGCAGAGCG
ATGGGGTCCATGGTGGCGGTACCTAGTATAACTTCGTATAGGATACTTTATACGAAGTTATCATTGGGAT
TCTTCCTATTTTGATCCAAGCATCACCATCGACCCTCTAGTCCAGATCTCACCATCGACCCATAACTTCG
TATAGCATACATTATACGAAGTTATGTCCCTCGAAGAGGTTCGCGAAGCTTATCGATAATCAACCTCTGG
ATTACAAAATTTGTGAAAGATTGACTGGTATTCTTAACTATGTTGCTCCTTTTACGCTATGTGGATACGC
TGCTTTAATGCCTTTGTATCATGCTATTGCTTCCCGTATGGCTTTCATTTTCTCCTCCTTGTATAAATCC
TGGTTGCTGTCTCTTTATGAGGAGTTGTGGCCCGTTGTCAGGCAACGTGGCGTGGTGTGCACTGTGTTTG
CTGACGCAACCCCCACTGGTTGGGGCATTGCCACCACCTGTCAGCTCCTTTCCGGGACTTTCGCTTTCCC
CCTCCCTATTGCCACGGCGGAACTCATCGCCGCCTGCCTTGCCCGCTGCTGGACAGGGGCTCGGCTGTTG
GGCACTGACAATTCCGTGGTGTTGTCGGGGAAATCATCGTCCTTTCCTTGGCTGCTCGCCTATGTTGCCA
CCTGGATTCTGCGCGGGACGTCCTTCTGCTACGTCCCTTCGGCCCTCAATCCAGCGGACCTTCCTTCCCG
CGGCCTGCTGCCGGCTCTGCGGCCTCTTCCGCGTCTTCGCCTTCGCCCTCAGACGAGTCGGATCTCCCTT
TGGGCCGCCTCCCCGCATCGATACCGGCTCGAGACGGGTGGCATCCCTGTGACCCCTCCCCAGTGCCTCT
CCTGGCCCTGGAAGTTGCCACTCCAGTGCCCACCAGCCTTGTCCTAATAAAATTAAGTTGCATCATTTTG
TCTGACTAGGTGTCCTTCTATAATATTATGGGGTGGAGGGGGGTGGTATGGAGCAAGGGGCAAGTTGGGA
AGACAACCTGTAGGGCCTGCGGGGTCTATTGGGAACCAAGCTGGAGTGCAGTGGCACAATCTTGGCTCAC
TGCAATCTCCGCCTCCTGGGTTCAAGCGATTCTCCTGCCTCAGCCTCCCGAGTTGTTGGGATTCCAGGCA
TGCATGACCAGGCTCAGCTAATTTTTGTTTTTTTGGTAGAGACGGGGTTTCACCATATTGGCCAGGCTGG
TCTCCAACTCCTAATCTCAGGTGATCTACCCACCTTGGCCTCCCAAATTGCTGGGATTACAGGCGTGAAC
CACTGCTCCCTTCCCTGTCCTTCTCGAGCTGATTTTGTAGGTAACCACGTGCGGACCGAGCGGCCGCAGG
AACCCCTAGTGATGGAGTTGGCCACTCCCTCTCTGCGCGCTCGCTCGCTCACTGAGGCCGGGCGACCAAA
GGTCGCCCGACGCCCGGGCTTTGCCCGGGCGGCCTCAGTGAGCGAGCGAGCGCGCAGCTGCCTGCAGGGG
CGCCTGATGCGGTATTTTCTCCTTACGCATCTGTGCGGTATTTCACACCGCATA
[142 nt withheld, positions 4955-5096]
C
[141 nt withheld, positions 5098-5238]
CCTTTGACGTTGGAGTCCACGTTCTTT
[37 nt withheld, positions 5266-5302]
ACCCTATCTCGGGCTATTCTTTTGATTTATAAGGGATTTTGCCGATTTCGGCCTATTGGTTAAAAAATGA
GCTGATTTAACAAAAATTTAACGCGAATTTTAACAAAATATTAACGTTTACAATTTTATGGTGCACTCTC
AGTACAATCTGCTCTGATGCCGCATAGTTAAGCCAGCCCCGACACCCGCCAACACCCGCTGACGCGCCCT
GACGGGCTTGTCTGCTCCCGGCATCCGCTTACAGACAAGCTGTGACCGTCTCCGGGAGCTGCATGTGTCA
GAGGTTTTCACCGTCATCACCGAAACGCGCGAGACGAAAGGGCCTCGTGATACGCCTATTTTTATAGGTT
AATGTCATGATAATAATGGTTTCTTAGACGTCAGGTGGCACTTTTCGGGGAAATGTGCGCGGAACCCCTA
TTTGTTTATTTTTCTAAATACATTCAAATATGTATCCGCTCATGAGACAATAACCCTGATAAATGCTTCA
ATAATATTGAAAAAGGAAGAGTATGAGTATTCAACATTTCCGTGTCGCCCTTATTCCCTTTTTTGCGGCA
TTTTGCCTTCCTGTTTTTGCTCACCCAGAAACGCTGGTGAAAGTAAAAGATGCTGAAGATCAGTTGGGTG
CACGAGTGGGTTACATCGAACTGGATCTCAACAGCGGTAAGATCCTTGAGAGTTTTCGCCCCGAAGAACG
TTTTCCAATGATGAGCACTTTTAAAGTTCTGCTATGTGGCGCGGTATTATCCCGTATTGACGCCGGGCAA
GAGCAACTCGGTCGCCGCATACACTATTCTCAGAATGACTTGGTTGAGTACTCACCAGTCACAGAAAAGC
ATCTTACGGATGGCATGACAGTAAGAGAATTATGCAGTGCTGCCATAACCATGAGTGATAACACTGCGGC
CAACTTACTTCTGACAACGATCGGAGGACCGAAGGAGCTAACCGCTTTTTTGCACAACATGGGGGATCAT
GTAACTCGCCTTGATCGTTGGGAACCGGAGCTGAATGAAGCCATACCAAACGACGAGCGTGACACCACGA
TGCCTGTAGCAATGGCAACAACGTTGCGCAAACTATTAACTGGCGAACTACTTACTCTAGCTTCCCGGCA
ACAATTAATAGACTGGATGGAGGCGGATAAAGTTGCAGGACCACTTCTGCGCTCGGCCCTTCCGGCTGGC
TGGTTTATTGCTGATAAATCTGGAGCCGGTGAGCGTGGGTCTCGCGGTATCATTGCAGCACTGGGGCCAG
ATGGTAAGCCCTCCCGTATCGTAGTTATCTACACGACGGGGAGTCAGGCAACTATGGATGAACGAAATAG
ACAGATCGCTGAGATAGGTGCCTCACTGATTAAGCATTGGTAACTGTCAGACCAAGTTTACTCATATATA
CTTTAGATTGATTTAAAACTTCATTTTTAATTTAAAAGGATCTAGGTGAAGATCCTTTTTGATAATCTCA
TGACCAAAATCCCTTAACGTGAGTTTTCGTTCCACTGAGCGTCAGACCCCGTAGAAAAGATCAAAGGATC
TTCTTGAGATCCTTTTTTTCTGCGCGTAATCTGCTGCTTGCAAACAAAAAAACCACCGCTACCAGCGGTG
GTTTGTTTGCCGGATCAAGAGCTACCAACTCTTTTTCCGAAGGTAACTGGCTTCAGCAGAGCGCAGATAC
CAAATACTGTTCTTCTAGTGTAGCCGTAGTTAGGCCACCACTTCAAGAACTCTGTAGCACCGCCTACATA
CCTCGCTCTGCTAATCCTGTTACCAGTGGCTGCTGCCAGTGGCGATAAGTCGTGTCTTACCGGGTTGGAC
TCAAGACGATAGTTACCGGATAAGGCGCAGCGGTCGGGCTGAACGGGGGGTTCGTGCACACAGCCCAGCT
TGGAGCGAACGACCTACACCGAACTGAGATACCTACAGCGTGAGCTATGAGAAAGCGCCACGCTTCCCGA
AGGGAGAAAGGCGGACAGGTATCCGGTAAGCGGCAGGGTCGGAACAGGAGAGCGCACGAGGGAGCTTCCA
GGGGGAAACGCCTGGTATCTTTATAGTCCTGTCGGGTTTCGCCACCTCTGACTTGAGCGTCGATTTTTGT
GATGCTCGTCAGGGGGGCGGAGCCTATGGAAAAACGCCAGCAACGCGGCCTTTTTACGGTTCCTGGCCTT
TTGCTGGCCTTTTGCTCACATGT
Features (pLannotate 1.2.2; 24 found; start..end, strand, type, name):
     12..39      +  repeat_region  AAV2 ITR (fragment): inverted terminal repeat of adeno-associated virus serotype 2 inverted
     68..95      +  repeat_region  AAV2 ITR (fragment): inverted terminal repeat of adeno-associated virus serotype 2 inverted
    152..218     +  CDS            small t antigen (fragment): SV40 (simian virus 40) small t antigen
    244..297     +  promoter       EF-1α core promoter (fragment): core promoter for human elongation factor EF-1α
    338..363     +  promoter       tet promoter (fragment): E. coli promoter for tetracycline efflux protein gene
    632..847     +  promoter       EF-1α core promoter: core promoter for human elongation factor EF-1α
    848..961     +  intron         EF-1α intron A (fragment): intron upstream of the start codon of human EF-1α
   1591..1794    +  intron         EF-1α intron A: truncated intron upstream of the start codon of human EF-1α
   1823..1856    -  protein_bind   lox2272: Cre-mediated recombination occurs in the 8-bp core sequence (GGATACTT). lox2272 sites are compatible with each other, but incompatible with loxP or loxN sites (Lee and Saito, 1988). Cre recombinase
   1919..1952    -  protein_bind   loxP: Cre-mediated recombination occurs in the 8-bp core sequence (GCATACAT). Cre recombinase
   1966..2682    -  CDS            EGFP: the original enhanced GFP (Yang et al., 1996) mammalian codon-optimized
   2698..3441    -  CDS            aop3: BACR3_HALSD - Experimental evidence at protein level: Swiss-Prot protein existence level 1. Light-driven proton pump. From Halorubrum sodomense.
   3458..3491    +  protein_bind   lox2272: Cre-mediated recombination occurs in the 8-bp core sequence (GGATACTT). lox2272 sites are compatible with each other, but incompatible with loxP or loxN sites (Lee and Saito, 1988). Cre recombinase
   3562..3595    +  protein_bind   loxP: Cre-mediated recombination occurs in the 8-bp core sequence (GCATACAT). Cre recombinase
   3628..4216    +  misc_feature   WPRE: woodchuck hepatitis virus posttranscriptional regulatory element
   4236..4712    +  polyA_signal   hGH poly(A) signal: human growth hormone polyadenylation signal
   4758..4898    +  repeat_region  AAV2 ITR: inverted terminal repeat of adeno-associated virus serotype 2 inverted
   4903..4954    -  misc_feature   bom (fragment): basis of mobility region from pBR322
   4973..5353    +  rep_origin     M13 ori (sequence partly withheld): M13 bacteriophage origin of replication; arrow indicates direction of (+) strand synthesis
   5429..5478    -  misc_feature   bom (fragment): basis of mobility region from pBR322
   5580..5615    -  CDS            rop (fragment): Rop protein, which maintains plasmids at low copy number; rop
   5710..5814    +  promoter       AmpR promoter: bla
   5815..6675    +  CDS            AmpR: β-lactamase; bla; confers resistance to ampicillin, carbenicillin, and related antibiotics
   6846..7434    +  rep_origin     ori: high-copy-number ColE1/pMB1/pBR322/pUC origin of replication
