[The description below was written by a language model from this plasmid's Addgene catalogue record and pLannotate feature annotations shown in this document.]
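Description:
pAAV-EF1a-FLEX-ArchT-GFP is a 7,495 bp adeno-associated virus transfer plasmid built on an AAV-FLEX backbone for Cre-dependent expression of the optogenetic silencer ArchT in mammalian cells. It is maintained in E. coli through a ColE1/pUC-type origin and selected with ampicillin via the β-lactamase gene. An f1/M13 phage origin is also present. Although the annotated origin is of the high-copy type, the catalogue lists the plasmid as low copy and names recombination-deficient host strains, consistent with the instability of ITR repeats. The expression cassette is flanked by AAV2 inverted terminal repeats, which direct packaging into AAV particles. The downstream ITR is annotated in full, while the upstream one is detected only as short fragments.

Within the ITRs, the human EF1α promoter with its intron A drives the cassette. The payload is ArchT, the archaerhodopsin from Halorubrum sp. TP009, a light-driven outward proton pump; the automated annotation matches it to the closely related Halorubrum sodomense homologue. ArchT is fused at its C terminus to EGFP. This fusion lies in reverse orientation relative to the promoter and is bracketed by pairs of oppositely oriented lox2272 and loxP sites, the FLEX arrangement. Without Cre, no sense transcript is made. Cre inverts the cassette through one lox pair and then excises a site of the other pair, locking the coding sequence in the sense orientation. A WPRE enhances transcript expression, and the human growth hormone polyadenylation signal terminates it.

The construct is used to make AAV for light-driven silencing of genetically defined, Cre-expressing neurons, with GFP marking expressing cells. The depositor notes that only the promoter, gene and fluorophore were sequenced in-house, and that both the plasmid and the virus were tested in vitro.
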