Addgene plasmid #58851: pAAV-EF1a-FLEX-ArchT-GFP
Purpose: AAV-mediated expression of ArchT-GFP under the EF1a promoter, in floxed/reversed (Cre-dependent) manner
Depositing lab: Edward Boyden. Depositing organization: Massachusetts Institute of Technology. Publication: A high-light sensitivity optical neural silencer: development and application to optogenetic control of non-human primate cortex. Han X, Chow BY, Zhou H, Klapoetke NC, Chuong A, Rajimehr R, Yang A, Baratta MV, Winkle J, Desimone R, Boyden ES. Front Syst Neurosci. 2011;5:18. Epub 2011 Apr 13. 10.3389/fnsys.2011.00018 PubMed 21811444.
Backbone
  Vector backbone: AAV-FLEX
  Backbone manufacturer: Scott Sternson
  Backbone size w/o insert (bp): 6019
  Total vector size (bp): 7495
  Vector type: Mammalian Expression, AAV, Cre/Lox
Growth in bacteria
  Bacterial resistance: Ampicillin, 100 μg/mL
  Growth temperature: 37°C
  Growth strain: NEB Stable
  Growth instructions: Stbl3 at 30C (use carbenicillin if using Stbl3) OR DH5a at 37C
  Copy number: Low Copy
Gene/Insert
  Gene/Insert name: ArchT-GFP (alt name: archaerhodopsin TP009)
  Species: Halorubrum sp. TP009
  Insert size (bp): 1476
  GenBank ID: HM367071.1
  Promoter: EF1a
  Tag / fusion protein: GFP (C terminal on insert)
  Cloning method: Restriction Enzyme; 5′ cloning site KpnI (not destroyed); 3′ cloning site BsrGI (not destroyed)
  Sequencing primers: 5′ cagggagctcaaaatgg; 3′ cagcgtatccacatagcg
Terms and licenses: Academic/Nonprofit Terms; Industry Terms: Not Available to Industry
Depositor comments: Part of plasmid is sequenced by the depositing lab; the promoter, gene and fluorophore were sequenced. Multiple digestions were done to verify the vector structure. The construct and the virus were both tested in vitro.
How to cite: pAAV-EF1a-FLEX-ArchT-GFP was a gift from Edward Boyden (Addgene plasmid # 58851 ; http://n2t.net/addgene:58851 ; RRID:Addgene_58851)
