>Addgene plasmid #58851 | pAAV-EF1a-FLEX-ArchT-GFP | addgene partial sequence | sequence record 94189 | pLenti-F 5'-TTTTGAGTTTGGATCTTGGT-3'
GTGGTTCAAAGTTTTTTTCTTCCATTTCAGGTGTCGTGAAAACTCTAGGAGAATTCCCATAACTTCGTAT
AAAGTATCCTATACGAAGTTATATCAAAATAGGAAGACCAATGCTTCACCATCGACCCGAATTGCCAAGC
ATCACCATCGACCCATAACTTCGTATAATGTATGCTATACGAAGTTATACTAGCTAGCTCATTACTTGTA
CAGCTCGTCCATGCCGAGAGTGATCCCGGCGGCGGTCACGAACTCCAGCAGGACCATGTGATCGCGCTTC
TCGTTGGGGTCTTTGCTCAGGGCGGACTGGGTGCTCAGGTAGTGGTTGTCGGGCAGCAGCACGGGGCCGT
CGCCGATGGGGGTGTTCTGCTGGTAGTGGTCGGCGAGCTGCACGCTGCCGTCCTCGATGTTGTGGCGGAT
CTTGAAGTTCACCTTGATGCCGTTCTTCTGCTTGTCGGCCATGATATAGACGTTGTGGCTGTTGTAGTTG
TACTCCAGCTTGTGCCCCAGGATGTTGCCGTCCTCCTTGAAGTCGATGCCCTTCAGCTCGATGCGGTTCA
CCAGGGTGTCGCCCTCGAACTTCACCTCGGCGCGGGTCTTGTAGTTGCCGTCGTCCTTGAAGAAGATGGT
GCGCTCCTGGACGTAGCCTTCGGGCATGGCGGACTTGAAGAAGTCGTGCTGCTTCATGTGGTCGGGGTAG
CGGCTGAAGCACTGCACGCCGTAGGTCAGGGTGGTCACGAGGGTGGGCCAGGGCACGGGCAGCTTGCCGG
TGGTGCAAATGAACTTCAGGGTCAGCTTGCCGTAGGTGGCATCGCCCTCGCCCTCGCCGGACACGCTGAA
CTTGTGGCCGTTTACGTCGCCGTCCAGCTCGACCAGGATGGGCACCACCCCGGTGAACAGCTCCTCGCCC
TTGCTCACTGCTACTACCGGTCGGGGCTCGGGGGCCTCGGTGTCGCCCAGGATGGCCCTGCTCCTCAGCA
GGATGAAGCCGAAGCCCACTTTGGCGGTCACGTCCAGCACCATGAACAGCAGGGTCTCGATTCCCAGTCC
CACCACTCCAGCTCCCTCGGT
