>Addgene plasmid #58851 | pAAV-EF1a-FLEX-ArchT-GFP | addgene partial sequence | sequence record 133357 | WPRE-R 5'-CATAGCGTAAAAGGAGCAACA-3'
AATTTTGTAATCCAGAGGTTGATTATCGATAAGCTTCGCGAACCTCTTCGAGGGACATAACTTCGTATAA
TGTATGCTATACGAAGTTATGGGTCGATGGTGAGATCTGGACTAGAGGGTCGATGGTGATGCTTGGATCA
AAATAGGAAGAATCCCAATGATAACTTCGTATAAAGTATCCTATACGAAGTTATACTAGGTACCGCCACC
ATGGACCCCATCGCTCTGCAGGCAGGATACGACCTGCTGGGCGACGGAAGGCCAGAGACCCTGTGGCTGG
GAATCGGAACCCTGCTGATGCTGATCGGCACCTTCTACTTCATCGTGAAGGGCTGGGGCGTGACCGACAA
GGAGGCCAGGGAGTACTACAGCATCACAATCCTGGTGCCCGGCATCGCCAGCGCCGCCTACCTGAGCATG
TTCTTCGGCATCGGCCTGACCGAGGTGACCGTGGCCGGCGAGGTGCTGGACATCTACTACGCCAGATACG
CCGACTGGCTGTTCACCACCCCTTTGCTTCTGCTCGACCTGGCCCTGCTGGCTAAGGTGGACAGGGTGAG
CATCGGAACCCTGGTGGGAGTGGACGCCCTGATGATCGTGACCGGCCTGATCGGCGCCCTGAGCCACACC
CCACTGGCTAGGTACAGCTGGTGGCTGTTCAGCACCATCTGCATGATCGTGGTGCTGTACTTCCTGGCTA
CCAGCCTGAGGGCTGCTGCTAAGGAGAGGGGACCAGAGGTGGCTAGCACCTTCAACACCCTGACCGCCCT
GGTGCTGGTGCTGTGGACCGCCTACCCCATCCTGTGGATCATCGGAACCGAGGGAGCTGGAGTGGTGGGA
CTGGGAATCGAGACCCTGCTGTTCATGGTGCTGGACGTGACCGCCAAAGTGGGCTTCGGCTTCATCCTGC
TGAGGAGCAGGGCCATCCTGGGCGACACCGAGGCCCCCGAGCCCCGACCGGTAGTAGCAGTGAGCAAGGG
CGAGGAGCTGTTCACCGGGGTGGTGCCCATCCTGGTCGAGCTGGACGGCGACGTAAACGGCCACAAGTT
